Addgene plasmid #156401: pTYF-super-mfPENK-0.9k-Venus-WPRE
Purpose: Expresses Venus under PENK gene promoter
Depositing lab: Shuji Kaneko. Depositing organization: Kyoto University, Graduate School of Pharmaceutical Sciences. Publication: Identification of neuron-type specific promoters in monkey genome and their functional validation in mice. Nagai Y, Nishitani N, Yasuda M, Ueda Y, Fukui Y, Andoh C, Shirakawa H, Nakagawa T, Inoue KI, Nagayasu K, Kasparov S, Nakamura K, Kaneko S. Biochem Biophys Res Commun. 2019 Oct 22;518(4):619-624. doi: 10.1016/j.bbrc.2019.08.101. Epub 2019 Aug 23. PubMed 31451217.
Backbone
  Vector backbone: pTYF
  Backbone size w/o insert (bp): 7469
  Vector type: Lentiviral
Growth in bacteria
  Bacterial resistance: Ampicillin, 100 μg/mL
  Growth temperature: 37°C
  Growth strain: NEB Stable
  Copy number: High Copy
Gene/Insert 1
  Gene/Insert name: Venus
  Insert size (bp): 720
Gene/Insert 2
  Gene/Insert name: Gal4p65
  Insert size (bp): 1062
Terms and licenses: Academic/Nonprofit Terms; Industry Terms: Not Available to Industry
How to cite: pTYF-super-mfPENK-0.9k-Venus-WPRE was a gift from Shuji Kaneko (Addgene plasmid # 156401 ; http://n2t.net/addgene:156401 ; RRID:Addgene_156401)
