[The description below was written by a language model from this plasmid's Addgene catalogue record and pLannotate feature annotations shown in this document.]
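Description:
pTYF-super-mfPENK-0.9k-Venus-WPRE is an HIV-1-based, self-inactivating lentiviral transfer plasmid built on the pTYF backbone. It is designed to drive the yellow fluorescent protein Venus from a PENK (proenkephalin) gene promoter. It is propagated in E. coli through a high-copy ColE1/pUC-type origin with ampicillin selection (AmpR). The viral portion comprises a CMV enhancer/promoter-driven truncated 5' LTR, the Ψ packaging signal with partial gag and env sequences, the RRE, a cPPT/CTS, and a ΔU3 3' LTR followed by a bGH polyadenylation signal. These elements allow the genome to be packaged when helper functions are supplied in trans, and they leave the integrated provirus without LTR promoter activity.

The expression cassette begins with five tandem Gal4 UAS sites. An unannotated stretch of roughly 0.9 kb follows, lying just upstream of Venus. This presumably corresponds to the "mfPENK-0.9k" promoter fragment in the name, although the feature table does not label it. The associated publication title concerns monkey-genome promoters, but the record does not explicitly state the fragment's species. Downstream of Venus, an EMCV IRES directs translation of Gal4p65, a fusion of the yeast GAL4 DNA-binding domain with the NF-κB p65 activation region. A WPRE then enhances transcript expression.

This arrangement appears to form a positive-feedback amplifier, which probably explains "super" in the name. Weak cell-type-specific transcription from the PENK promoter would produce Gal4p65, which binds the upstream UAS sites and boosts output of the same bicistronic transcript. According to the publication title, the construct was used to validate neuron-type-specific promoters in mice.
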