Features (pLannotate 1.2.2; 33 found; start..end, strand, type, name):
     36..53      +  polyA_signal   SV40 poly(A) signal (fragment): SV40 polyadenylation signal
     55..76      -  misc_feature   MCS (fragment): pUC18/19 multiple cloning site
     75..169     +  protein_bind   5X UAS: five tandem copies of the "ScaI site" 17-mer CGGAGTACTGTCCTCCG, an upstream activating sequence (UAS) that efficiently binds yeast Gal4 (Webster et al., 1988; Pfeiffer et al., 2010) GAL4
   1074..1793    +  CDS            Venus: yellow fluorescent protein (YFP) with fast and efficient maturation (Nagai et al., 2002) mammalian codon-optimized
   1822..2408    +  misc_feature   IRES2: internal ribosome entry site (IRES) of the encephalomyocarditis virus (EMCV)
   2409..2849    +  CDS            GAL4 DNA binding domain: DNA binding domain of the GAL4 transcriptional activator; Saccharomyces cerevisiae GAL4 (truncated)
   2880..3416    +  CDS            p65: C-terminal portion of the p65 subunit of mouse NF-κB
   3439..3464    +  misc_feature   MCS (fragment): pBluescript multiple cloning site
   3500..4088    +  misc_feature   WPRE: woodchuck hepatitis virus posttranscriptional regulatory element
   4108..4185    +  CDS            nef (fragment): NEF_HV1Z2 - Experimental evidence at protein level: Swiss-Prot protein existence level 1. Extracellular Nef protein targets CD4(+) T-lymphocytes for apoptosis by interacting with CXCR4 surface receptors. From Human immunodeficiency virus type 1 group M subtype D (isolate Z2/CDC-Z34) (HIV-1).
   4187..4208    +  LTR            3' LTR (ΔU3) (fragment): self-inactivating 3' long terminal repeat (LTR) from HIV-1
   4208..4268    +  ncRNA          mir-TAR: Accession: RF00250 - Trans-activation response element (TAR)
   4293..4404    +  polyA_signal   bGH poly(A) signal: bovine growth hormone polyadenylation signal
   4521..4542    +  promoter       SV40 promoter (fragment): SV40 enhancer and early promoter
   4563..4694    +  rep_origin     f1 ori (fragment) (sequence partly withheld): f1 bacteriophage origin of replication; arrow indicates direction of (+) strand synthesis
   5098..5286    +  CDS            EEF1AKMT2 (fragment): EFMT2_HUMAN - Also known as C10orf138, METTL10 From Homo sapiens (Human).
   5625..5679    -  CDS            lacI (fragment): lac repressor; lacI; The lac repressor binds to the lac operator to inhibit transcription in E. coli. This inhibition can be relieved by adding lactose or isopropyl-β-D-thiogalactopyranoside (IPTG).
   5862..6450    -  rep_origin     ori: high-copy-number ColE1/pMB1/pBR322/pUC origin of replication
   6621..7481    -  CDS            AmpR: β-lactamase; bla; confers resistance to ampicillin, carbenicillin, and related antibiotics
   7482..7586    -  promoter       AmpR promoter: bla
   7681..7716    +  CDS            rop (fragment): Rop protein, which maintains plasmids at low copy number; rop
   7818..7854    +  misc_feature   bom (fragment): basis of mobility region from pBR322
   7865..7956    +  misc_feature   bom (fragment): basis of mobility region from pBR322
   7962..8028    -  CDS            lacZα (fragment): LacZα fragment of β-galactosidase; lacZ fragment
   8923..8946    +  LTR            3' LTR (fragment): 3' long terminal repeat (LTR) from HIV-1
   8963..9087    +  enhancer       CMV enhancer (fragment): human cytomegalovirus immediate early enhancer
   9102..9201    +  promoter       CMVd1 promoter: truncated human cytomegalovirus (CMV) immediate early promoter that yields slightly reduced expression relative to the full-length promoter
   9215..9395    +  LTR            5' LTR (truncated): truncated 5' long terminal repeat (LTR) from HIV-1
   9443..9567    +  misc_feature   HIV-1 Ψ: packaging signal of human immunodeficiency virus type 1
   9551..10272   +  CDS            HIV-1 gag (fragment): gag protein from human immunodeficiency virus 1; gag
  10271..10507   +  CDS            env (fragment): ENV_HV1N5 - Experimental evidence at protein level: Swiss-Prot protein existence level 1. From Human immunodeficiency virus type 1 group M subtype B (isolate NY5) (HIV-1).
  10726..11062   +  ncRNA          RRE: Accession: RF00036 - HIV Rev response element
  11272..11389   +  misc_feature   cPPT/CTS: central polypurine tract and central termination sequence of HIV-1
>Addgene plasmid #156401 | pTYF-super-mfPENK-0.9k-Venus-WPRE | addgene full sequence | sequence record 311144 | Addgene NGS Result
GGCCTAGGGATAACAGGGTAATAGATCTTGCTAGCTCTTATCATGTCTGGATCCAAGCTTGCATGCCTGC
AGGTCGGAGTACTGTCCTCCGAGCGGAGTACTGTCCTCCGAGCGGAGTACTGTCCTCCGAGCGGAGTACT
GTCCTCCGAGCGGAGTACTGTCCTCCGAGCGGAGACTCTAGAGGGTCCCGGGATATTTGTCACCTGGCCG
TGTCGGGAGCCACCGAGCGCCCCCCGTGGCCGTCACCCTCGGTGGGGGAAGCGGCGCGCGGGTACTGGGG
GACCGACCCCTCCCGCGAAGGCGTCGGCGCGGGGCTGGCGTAGGGCCTGCGTCAGCTGCAGCCCGCCGGC
GATTGGGGAGCGCGCGCCTCCTTCGGTTTGGGGCTAATTATAAAGTGGCTCCAGCCGCCGTTAAGCCCCG
GGACGGCGAGGCAGGCGCTCAGAGCCCCGCGGCGACGCTGAGGACCGCGACGGTGAGGCCCACGTCCGCC
AGCGCACCCAGGCCCGCTCCTCCCCGACGCCCGTCCTCCTCACCCTTGCCTTCTTCTCTTCCCTCTAGAG
TCGTGTCTGGAACCCGGCTTTTCCAATTGGCCTGCTGCATCCGAACAGCGTGAACGTGAGTGAATTTGCC
CGAAGCTTGTCTTTGCTGCGCGGGTTTGGGGACGGCTGCCCGCCCTCTTTTCCTTCACATTTCATTGCAT
GGGTTCCCCAACCGCGTTCTCTGGTTCTTCTTTGTGACCCCAGTCAATGTCCTTCCTCCCCCGGCGCCCG
GTCCCTCGCCCTGGTCTGCGGCGTTCTCTCTGGAATCTTGCCCTGGGCCGTGGACGCCCAGGAAAAGAGT
TGGGTGCCCCAGGCAGCCTCGCGTTGGGGGCGACCGCGCCATCCCGGGAGCCGCAAGGCGATCTGAGTCG
CCTCCAGGTCTACCTGAAAGCTGTCGGCCGGGAGGGCGGGGCCCCAAAAAGGAGCATTCCTGCGGGCTTT
TGCTCGACGATCCCTTGCTGAGGCTGTTGTGGCGAGGGTCCTGCAGAGGTACCCGTTCTGCGCCCAGACA
GGCTCGAAGCACGCGGATCCACCATGGTGAGCAAGGGCGAGGAGCTGTTCACCGGGGTGGTGCCCATCCT
GGTCGAGCTGGACGGCGACGTAAACGGCCACAAGTTCAGCGTGTCCGGCGAGGGCGAGGGCGATGCCACC
TACGGCAAGCTGACCCTGAAGCTGATCTGCACCACCGGCAAGCTGCCCGTGCCCTGGCCCACCCTCGTGA
CCACCCTGGGCTACGGCCTGCAGTGCTTCGCCCGCTACCCCGACCACATGAAGCAGCACGACTTCTTCAA
GTCCGCCATGCCCGAAGGCTACGTCCAGGAGCGCACCATCTTCTTCAAGGACGACGGCAACTACAAGACC
CGCGCCGAGGTGAAGTTCGAGGGCGACACCCTGGTGAACCGCATCGAGCTGAAGGGCATCGACTTCAAGG
AGGACGGCAACATCCTGGGGCACAAGCTGGAGTACAACTACAACAGCCACAACGTCTATATCACCGCCGA
CAAGCAGAAGAACGGCATCAAGGCCAACTTCAAGATCCGCCACAACATCGAGGACGGCGGCGTGCAGCTC
GCCGACCACTACCAGCAGAACACCCCCATCGGCGACGGCCCCGTGCTGCTGCCCGACAACCACTACCTGA
GCTACCAGTCCGCCCTGAGCAAAGACCCCAACGAGAAGCGCGATCACATGGTCCTGCTGGAGTTCGTGAC
CGCCGCCGGGATCACTCTCGGCATGGACGAGCTGTACAAGTAAGGCGCGCCCTAGTCGGATATCCGTCGA
GCCCCTCTCCCTCCCCCCCCCCTAACGTTACTGGCCGAAGCCGCTTGGAATAAGGCCGGTGTGCGTTTGT
CTATATGTTATTTTCCACCATATTGCCGTCTTTTGGCAATGTGAGGGCCCGGAAACCTGGCCCTGTCTTC
TTGACGAGCATTCCTAGGGGTCTTTCCCCTCTCGCCAAAGGAATGCAAGGTCTGTTGAATGTCGTGAAGG
AAGCAGTTCCTCTGGAAGCTTCTTGAAGACAAACAACGTCTGTAGCGACCCTTTGCAGGCAGCGGAACCC
CCCACCTGGCGACAGGTGCCTCTGCGGCCAAAAGCCACGTGTATAAGATACACCTGCAAAGGCGGCACAA
CCCCAGTGCCACGTTGTGAGTTGGATAGTTGTGGAAAGAGTCAAATGGCTCTCCTCAAGCGTATTCAACA
AGGGGCTGAAGGATGCCCAGAAGGTACCCCATTGTATGGGATCTGATCTGGGGCCTCGGTACACATGCTT
TACATGTGTTTAGTCGAGGTTAAAAAAACGTCTAGGCCCCCCGAACCACGGGGACGTGGTTTTCCTTTGA
AAAACACGATGATAATATGGCCACAACCATGAAGCTACTGTCTTCTATCGAACAAGCATGCGATATTTGC
CGACTTAAAAAGCTCAAGTGCTCCAAAGAAAAACCGAAGTGCGCCAAGTGTCTGAAGAACAACTGGGAGT
GTCGCTACTCTCCCAAAACCAAAAGGTCTCCGCTGACTAGGGCACATCTGACAGAAGTGGAATCAAGGCT
AGAAAGACTGGAACAGCTATTTCTACTGATTTTTCCTCGAGAAGACCTTGACATGATTTTGAAAATGGAT
TCTTTACAGGATATAAAAGCATTGTTAACAGGATTATTTGTACAAGATAATGTGAATAAAGATGCCGTCA
CAGATAGATTGGCTTCAGTGGAGACTGATATGCCTCTAACATTGAGACAGCATAGAATAAGTGCGACATC
ATCATCGGAAGAGAGTAGTAACAAAGGTCAAAGACAGTTGACTGTATCGCCGGAATTGGGATCCATGGTG
TTTCCTTCTGGGCAGATCTCAAACCAGGCCCTGGCCTTAGCACCGTCCTCTGCCCCAGTCCTTGCCCAGA
CCATGGTCCCTTCCTCAGCCATGGTACCTCTGGCTCAGCCCCCAGCTCCTGCCCCAGTTCTAACCCCGGG
TCCTCCCCAGTCCCTGTCTGCACCTGTTCCAAAGAGCACCCAGGCTGGGGAAGGCACGCTGTCGGAAGCC
CTGCTGCACCTGCAGTTTGATGCTGATGAAGACTTGGGGGCCTTGCTTGGCAACAGCACAGACCCAGGAG
TGTTCACAGACCTGGCATCTGTGGACAACTCAGAGTTTCAGCAGCTCCTGAACCAGGGTGTGTCCATGTC
TCACTCCACAGCTGAGCCCATGCTGATGGAGTACCCTGAAGCTATAACTCGCCTGGTGACAGGGTCCCAG
AGGCCCCCTGACCCAGCTCCCACACCCCTGGGGACCTCGGGGCTTCCCAATGGTCTCTCCGGAGATGAAG
ACTTCTCCTCCATTGCGGACATGGACTTCTCTGCTCTGCTGAGTCAGATCAGCTCCAGCGGCCAATCTAG
ACTGCAGCTCGACCTCGAGGGGGGGCCCGGTACCAGGTAAGTTAACATCGAGGGATCAAGCTTATCGATA
ATCAACCTCTGGATTACAAAATTTGTGAAAGATTGACTGGTATTCTTAACTATGTTGCTCCTTTTACGCT
ATGTGGATACGCTGCTTTAATGCCTTTGTATCATGCTATTGCTTCCCGTATGGCTTTCATTTTCTCCTCC
TTGTATAAATCCTGGTTGCTGTCTCTTTATGAGGAGTTGTGGCCCGTTGTCAGGCAACGTGGCGTGGTGT
GCACTGTGTTTGCTGACGCAACCCCCACTGGTTGGGGCATTGCCACCACCTGTCAGCTCCTTTCCGGGAC
TTTCGCTTTCCCCCTCCCTATTGCCACGGCGGAACTCATCGCCGCCTGCCTTGCCCGCTGCTGGACAGGG
GCTCGGCTGTTGGGCACTGACAATTCCGTGGTGTTGTCGGGGAAGCTGACGTCCTTTCCATGGCTGCTCG
CCTGTGTTGCCACCTGGATTCTGCGCGGGACGTCCTTCTGCTACGTCCCTTCGGCCCTCAATCCAGCGGA
CCTTCCTTCCCGCGGCCTGCTGCCGGCTCTGCGGCCTCTTCCGCGTCTTCGCCTTCGCCCTCAGACGAGT
CGGATCTCCCTTTGGGCCGCCTCCCCGCATCGTCGACTAGGGATAACAGGGTAACGGTACCTTTAAGACC
AATGACTTACAAGGCAGCTGTAGATCTTAGCCACTTTTTAAAAGAAAAGGGGGGACTGGAAGGGCTAATT
CACTCCCAGGGTCTCTCTGGTTAGACCAGATCTGAGCCTGGGAGCTCTCTGGCTAACTAGGGAACCCACT
GCTTAAGCCTCATAAAGCTCGACTGTGCCTTCTAGTTGCCAGCCATCTGTTGTTTGCCCCTCCCCCGTGC
CTTCCTTGACCCTGGAAGGTGCCACTCCCACTGTCCTTTCCTAATAAAATGAGGAAATTGCATCGCATTG
TCTGAGTAGGTGTCATTCTATTCTGGGGGGTAGGGTGGGGCAGGACAGCAAGGGGGAGGATTGGGAAGAC
AATAGCAGGCATGCTGGGGATGCGGTGGGCTCTATGGCTTCTGAGGCGGAAAGAACCAGCTGGGGCTCTA
GGGGGTATCCCC
[124 nt withheld, positions 4563-4686]
CGCCGGCTGTGCGGGAGAACGGAGTTCTATTATGACTCAAATCAGTCTCCCCAAGCATTCGGGGATCAGA
GTTTTTAAGGATAACTTAGTGTGTAGGGGGCCAGTGAGTTGGAGATGAAAGCGTAGGGAGTCGAAGGTGT
CCTTTTGCGCCGAGTCAGTTCCTGGGTGGGGGCCACAAGATCGGATGAGCCAGTTTATCAATCCGGGGGT
GCCAGCTGATCCATGGAGTGCAGGGTCTGCAAAATATCTCAAGCACTGATTGATCTTAGGTTTTACAATA
GTGATGTTACCCCAGGAACAATTTGGGGAAGGTCAGAATCTTGTAGCCTGTAGCTGCATGACTCCTAAAC
CATAATTTCTTTTTTGTTTTTTTTTTTTTATTTTTGAGACAGGGTCTCACTCTGTCACCTAGGCTGGAGT
GCAGTGGTGCAATCACAGCTCACTGCAGCCTCAACGTCGTAAGCTCAAGCGATCCTCCCACCTCAGCCTG
CCTGGTAGCTGAGACTACAAGCGACGCCCCAGTTAATTTTTGTATTTTTGGTAGAGGCAGCGTTTTGCCG
TGTGGCCCTGGCTGGTCTCGAACTCCTGGGCTCAAGTGATCCAGCCTCAGCCTCCCAAAGTGCTGGGACA
ACCGGGGCCAGTCACTGCACCTGGCCCTAAACCATAATTTCTAATCTTTTGGCTAATTTGTTAGTCCTAC
AAAGGCAGTCTAGTCCCCAGGCAAAAAGGGGGTTTGTTTCGGGAAAGGGCTGTTACTGTCTTTGTTTCAA
ACTATAAACTAAGTTCCTCCTAAACTTAGTTCGGCCTACACCCAGGAATGAACAAGGAGAGCTTGGAGGT
TAGAAGCACGATGGAATTGGTTAGGTCAGATCTCTTTCACTGTCTGAGTTATAATTTTGCAATGGTGGTT
CAAAGACTGCCCGCTTCTGACACCAGTCGCTGCATTAATGAATCGGCCAACGCGCGGGGAGAGGCGGTTT
GCGTATTGGGCGCTCTTCCGCTTCCTCGCTCACTGACTCGCTGCGCTCGGTCGTTCGGCTGCGGCGAGCG
GTATCAGCTCACTCAAAGGCGGTAATACGGTTATCCACAGAATCAGGGGATAACGCAGGAAAGAACATGT
GAGCAAAAGGCCAGCAAAAGGCCAGGAACCGTAAAAAGGCCGCGTTGCTGGCGTTTTTCCATAGGCTCCG
CCCCCCTGACGAGCATCACAAAAATCGACGCTCAAGTCAGAGGTGGCGAAACCCGACAGGACTATAAAGA
TACCAGGCGTTTCCCCCTGGAAGCTCCCTCGTGCGCTCTCCTGTTCCGACCCTGCCGCTTACCGGATACC
TGTCCGCCTTTCTCCCTTCGGGAAGCGTGGCGCTTTCTCATAGCTCACGCTGTAGGTATCTCAGTTCGGT
GTAGGTCGTTCGCTCCAAGCTGGGCTGTGTGCACGAACCCCCCGTTCAGCCCGACCGCTGCGCCTTATCC
GGTAACTATCGTCTTGAGTCCAACCCGGTAAGACACGACTTATCGCCACTGGCAGCAGCCACTGGTAACA
GGATTAGCAGAGCGAGGTATGTAGGCGGTGCTACAGAGTTCTTGAAGTGGTGGCCTAACTACGGCTACAC
TAGAAGAACAGTATTTGGTATCTGCGCTCTGCTGAAGCCAGTTACCTTCGGAAAAAGAGTTGGTAGCTCT
TGATCCGGCAAACAAACCACCGCTGGTAGCGGTGGTTTTTTTGTTTGCAAGCAGCAGATTACGCGCAGAA
AAAAAGGATCTCAAGAAGATCCTTTGATCTTTTCTACGGGGTCTGACGCTCAGTGGAACGAAAACTCACG
TTAAGGGATTTTGGTCATGAGATTATCAAAAAGGATCTTCACCTAGATCCTTTTAAATTAAAAATGAAGT
TTTAAATCAATCTAAAGTATATATGAGTAAACTTGGTCTGACAGTTACCAATGCTTAATCAGTGAGGCAC
CTATCTCAGCGATCTGTCTATTTCGTTCATCCATAGTTGCCTGACTCCCCGTCGTGTAGATAACTACGAT
ACGGGAGGGCTTACCATCTGGCCCCAGTGCTGCAATGATACCGCGAGACCCACGCTCACCGGCTCCAGAT
TTATCAGCAATAAACCAGCCAGCCGGAAGGGCCGAGCGCAGAAGTGGTCCTGCAACTTTATCCGCCTCCA
TCCAGTCTATTAATTGTTGCCGGGAAGCTAGAGTAAGTAGTTCGCCAGTTAATAGTTTGCGCAACGTTGT
TGCCATTGCTACAGGCATCGTGGTGTCACGCTCGTCGTTTGGTATGGCTTCATTCAGCTCCGGTTCCCAA
CGATCAAGGCGAGTTACATGATCCCCCATGTTGTGCAAAAAAGCGGTTAGCTCCTTCGGTCCTCCGATCG
TTGTCAGAAGTAAGTTGGCCGCAGTGTTATCACTCATGGTTATGGCAGCACTGCATAATTCTCTTACTGT
CATGCCATCCGTAAGATGCTTTTCTGTGACTGGTGAGTACTCAACCAAGTCATTCTGAGAATAGTGTATG
CGGCGACCGAGTTGCTCTTGCCCGGCGTCAATACGGGATAATACCGCGCCACATAGCAGAACTTTAAAAG
TGCTCATCATTGGAAAACGTTCTTCGGGGCGAAAACTCTCAAGGATCTTACCGCTGTTGAGATCCAGTTC
GATGTAACCCACTCGTGCACCCAACTGATCTTCAGCATCTTTTACTTTCACCAGCGTTTCTGGGTGAGCA
AAAACAGGAAGGCAAAATGCCGCAAAAAAGGGAATAAGGGCGACACGGAAATGTTGAATACTCATACTCT
TCCTTTTTCAATATTATTGAAGCATTTATCAGGGTTATTGTCTCATGAGCGGATACATATTTGAATGTAT
TTAGAAAAATAAACAAATAGGGGTTCCGCGCACATTTCCCCGAAAAGTGCCACCTGACGTCTAAGAAACC
ATTATTATCATGACATTAACCTATAAAAATAGGCGTATCACGAGGCCCTTTCGTCTCGCGCGTTTCGGTG
ATGACGGTGAAAACCTCTGACACATGCAGCTCCCGGAGACGGTCACAGCTTGTCTGTAAGCGGATGCCGG
GAGCAGACAAGCCCGTCAGGGCGCGTCAGCGGGTGTTGGCGGGTGTCGGGGCTGGCTTAACTATGCGGCA
TCAGAGCAGATTGTACTGRGMKKGCWYMACTATGCGGCATCAGAGCAGATTGTACTGAGAGTGCACCATA
TGCGGTGTGAAATACCGCACAGATGCGTAAGGAGAAAATACCGCATCAGGCGCCATTCGCCATTCAGGCT
GCGCAACTGTTGGGAAGGGCGATCGGTGCGGGCCTCTTCGCTATTACGCCAGGGGAGGCAGAGATTGCAG
TAAGCTGAGATCGCAGCACTGCACTCCAGCCTGGGCGACAGAGTAAGACTCTGTCTCAAAAATAAAATAA
ATAAATCAATCAGATATTCCAATCTTTTCCTTTATTTATTTATTTATTTTCTATTTTGGAAACACAGTCC
TTCCTTATTCCAGAATTACACATATATTCTATTTTTCTTTATATGCTCCAGTTTTTTTTAGACCTTCACC
TGAAATGTGTGTATACAAAATCTAGGCCAGTCCAGCAGAGCCTAAAGGTAAAAAATAAAATAATAAAAAA
TAAATAAAATCTAGCTCACTCCTTCACATCAAAATGGAGATACAGCTGTTAGCATTAAATACCAAATAAC
CCATCTTGTCCTCAATAATTTTAAGCGCCTCTCTCCACCACATCTAACTCCTGTCAAAGGCATGTGCCCC
TTCCGGGCGCTCTGCTGTGCTGCCAACCAACTGGCATGTGGACTCTGCAGGGTCCCTAACTGCCAAGCCC
CACAGTGTGCCCTGAGGCTGCCCCTTCCTTCTAGCGGCTGCCCCCACTCGGCTTTGCTTTCCCTAGTTTC
AGTTACTTGCGTTCAGCCAAGGTCTGAAACTAGGTGCGCACAGAGCGGTAAGACTGCGAGAGAAAGAGAC
CAGCTTTACAGGGGGTTTATCACAGTGCACCCTGACAGTCGTCAGCCTCACAGGGGGTTTATCACATTGC
ACCCTGACAGTCGTCAGCCTCACAGGGGGTTTATCACAGTGCACCCTTACAATCATTCCATTTGATTCAC
AATTTTTTTAGTCTCTACTGTGCCTAACTTGTAAGTTAAATTTGATCAGAGGTGTGTTCCCAGAGGGGAA
AACAGTATATACAGGGTTCAGTACTATCGCATTTCAGGCCCGAGAGCTGCATCCGGAGTATCTAGATGGA
GTTCCGCGTTACATAACTTACGGTAAATGGCCCGCCTGGCTGACCGCCCAACGACCCCCGCCCATTGACG
TCAATAATGACGTATGTTCCCATAGTAACGCCAATAGGGACTTTCCATTGACGTCAATGGGAGTTTGTTT
TGGCACCAAAATCAACGGGACTTTCCAAAATGTCGTAATAACCCCGCCCCGTTGACGCAAATGGGCGGTA
GGCGTGTACTCTAGAAGGTCTATATAAGCAGAGCTCGTTTAGTGAACCGGGTCTCTCTGGTTAGACCAGA
TCTGAGCCTGGGAGCTCTCTGGCTAACTAGGGAACCCACTGCTTAAGCCTCAATAAAGCTTGCCTTGAGT
GCTCAAAGTAGTGTGTGCCCGTCTGTTGTGTGACTCTGGTAACTAGAGATCCCTCAGACCCTTTTAGTCA
GTGTGGAAAATCTCTAGCAGTGGCGCCCGAACAGGGACTTGAAAGCGAAAGTAAAGCCAGAGGAGATCTC
TCGACGCAGGACTCGGCTTGCTGAAGCGCGCACGGCAAGAGGCGAGGGGCGGCGACTGCAGAGTACGCCA
AAAATTTTGACTAGCGGAGGCTAGAAGGAGAGAGATGGGTGCGAGAGCGTCGGTATTAAGCGGGGGAGAA
TTAGATAAATGGGAAAAAATTCGGTTAAGGCCAGGGGGAAAGAAACAATATAAACTAAAACATATAGTAT
GGGCAAGCAGGGAGCTAGAACGATTCGCAGTTAATCCTGGCCTTTTAGAGACATCAGAAGGCTGTAGACA
AATACTGGGACAGCTACAACCATCCCTTCAGACAGGATCAGAAGAACTTAGATCATTATATAATACAATA
GCAGTCCTCTATTGTGTGCATCAAAGGATAGATGTAAAAGACACCAAGGAAGCCTTAGATAAGATAGAGG
AAGAGCAAAACAAAAGTAAGAAAAAGGCACAGCAAGCAGCAGCTGACACAGGAAACAACAGCCAGGTCAG
CCAAAATTACCCTATAGTGCAGAACCTCCAGGGGCAAATGGTACATCAGGCCATATCACCTAGAACTTTA
AATGCATGGGTAAAAGTAGTAGAAGAGAAGGCTTTCAGCCCAGAAGTAATACCCATGTTTTCAGCATTAT
CAGAAGGAGCCACCCCACAAGATTTAAATACCATGCTAAACACAGTGGGGGGACATCAAGCAGCCATGCA
AATGTTAAAAGAGACCATCAATGAGGAAGCTGCAGAATGGGATAGATTGCATCCAGTGCATGCAGGGCCT
ATTGCACCAGGCCAGATGAGAGAACCAAGGGGAAGTGACATAGCAGGAACTACTAGCAAATTAAGAGAAC
AATTTGGAAATAATAAAACAATAATCTTTAAGCAATCCTCAGGAGGGGACCCAGAAATTGTAACGCACAG
TTTTAATTGTGGAGGGGAATTTTTCTACTGTAATTCAACACAACTGTTTAATAGTACTTGGTTTAATAGT
ACTTGGAGTACTGAAGGGTCAAATAACACTGAAGGAAGTGACACAATCACACTCCCATGCAGAATAAAAC
AATTTATAAACATGTGGCAGGAAGTAGGAAAAGCAATGTATGCCCCTCCCATCAGTGGACAAATTAGATG
TTCATCAAATATTACTGGGCTGCTATTAACAAGAGATGGTGGTAATAACAACAATGGGTCCGAGATCTTC
AGACCTGGAGGAGGCGATATGAGGGACAATTGGAGAAGTGAATTATATAAATATAAAGTAGTAAAAATTG
AACCATTAGGAGTAGCACCCACCAAGGCAAAGAGAAGAGTGGTGCAGAGAGAAAAAAGAGCAGTGGGAAT
AGGAGCTTTGTTCCTTGGGTTCTTGGGAGCAGCAGGAAGCACTATGGGCGCAGCGTCAATGACGCTGACG
GTACAGGCCAGACAATTATTGTCTGATATAGTGCAGCAGCAGAACAATTTGCTGAGGGCTATTGAGGCGC
AACAGCATCTGTTGCAACTCACAGTCTGGGGCATCAAACAGCTCCAGGCAAGAATCCTGGCTGTGGAAAG
ATACCTAAAGGATCAACAGCTCCTGGGGATTTGGGGTTGCTCTGGAAAACTCATTTGCACCACTGCTGTG
CCTTGGAATGCTAGTTGGAGTAATAAATCTCTGGAACAGATTTGGAATAACATGACCTGGATGGAGTGGG
ACAGAGAAATTAACAATTACACAAGCTTAATACACTCCTTAATTGAAGAATCGCAAAACCAGCAAGAAAA
GAATGAACAAGAATTATTGGAATTAGATAAATGGGCTTGCGGCCGGAATTCACAAATGGCAGTATTCATC
CACAATTTTAAAAGAAAAGGGGGGATTGGGGGGTACAGTGCAGGGGAAAGAATAGTAGACATAATAGCAA
CAGACATACAAACTAAAGAATTACAAAAACAAATTACAAAAATTCAAAATTTTCGGGTTTATTACAGGGA
CAGCAGAGATCCACTTTGGGC
